Addgene plasmid #48856: pGGA000
Purpose: (Empty Backbone) Empty entry vector for creating GreenGate promoter modules.
Depositing lab: Jan Lohmann. Depositing organization: Universitaet Heidelberg. Publication: GreenGate - A Novel, Versatile, and Efficient Cloning System for Plant Transgenesis. Lampropoulos A, Sutikovic Z, Wenzl C, Maegele I, Lohmann JU, Forner J. PLoS One. 2013 Dec 20;8(12):e83043. doi: 10.1371/journal.pone.0083043. PubMed 24376629.
Backbone
  Vector backbone: pUC19
  Backbone size (bp): 2686
  Vector type: Golden Gate Compatible cloning vector
Growth in bacteria
  Bacterial resistance: Chloramphenicol and Ampicillin, 25 & 100 μg/mL
  Growth temperature: 37°C
  Growth strain: DB3.1
  Copy number: High Copy
Gene/Insert
  Gene/Insert name: None
Terms and licenses: Academic/Nonprofit Terms; Industry Terms: Not Available to Industry
Depositor comments: This plasmid is designed to take up inserts for future Golden Gate cloning using the BsaI enzyme. The 5' BsaI overhang can be exchanged using HindIII and BamHI. The 3' BsaI overhang can be exchanged using KpnI and EcoRI. BamHI and KpnI sites as well as the double XcmI sites can also be used as alternative insert cloning sites, instead of using BsaI. Plasmid Features (listed as bp in full plasmid sequence): BsaI site #1 = 2241-2251bp BsaI site #2 = 3315-3325bp
How to cite: pGGA000 was a gift from Jan Lohmann (Addgene plasmid # 48856 ; http://n2t.net/addgene:48856 ; RRID:Addgene_48856)
