[The description below was written by a language model from this plasmid's Addgene catalogue record and pLannotate feature annotations shown in this document.]
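Description:
pGGA000 is the empty entry vector used to create promoter modules in the GreenGate system, a Golden Gate-based cloning framework for building plant transformation constructs. It is built on a pUC19 backbone and is a purely bacterial cloning plasmid of about 3.7 kb. It replicates at high copy from the ColE1/pUC-type origin and carries the bla gene, under its own promoter, for ampicillin resistance. Remnants of the pUC lac region (a lacI fragment, CAP binding site, lac promoter and operator, and a lacZα fragment) and small bom and rop fragments are also annotated, but these are backbone leftovers rather than functional payload.

There is no insert. The cloning site is instead occupied by a stuffer cassette encoding chloramphenicol acetyltransferase (cat) and the CcdB toxin, bracketed by two BsaI sites. The empty vector therefore confers both chloramphenicol and ampicillin resistance, and it is grown in the ccdB-tolerant strain DB3.1. When a promoter fragment replaces the cassette, the ccdB gene is lost, which gives negative selection against unmodified vector in ordinary E. coli strains. The BsaI sites later release the cloned module with defined overhangs for ordered Golden Gate assembly with the other GreenGate modules.

According to the depositor, the 5' overhang can be exchanged using HindIII and BamHI and the 3' overhang using KpnI and EcoRI. BamHI, KpnI or a pair of XcmI sites can serve as alternative insertion sites to BsaI. SP6 and T7 promoters flank the cassette, facing inward.
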