Features (pLannotate 1.2.2; 14 found; start..end, strand, type, name):
     96..200     +  promoter       AmpR promoter: bla
    201..1061    +  CDS            AmpR: β-lactamase; bla; confers resistance to ampicillin, carbenicillin, and related antibiotics
   1232..1820    +  rep_origin     ori: high-copy-number ColE1/pMB1/pBR322/pUC origin of replication
   2003..2095    +  CDS            lacI (fragment): lac repressor; lacI; The lac repressor binds to the lac operator to inhibit transcription in E. coli. This inhibition can be relieved by adding lactose or isopropyl-β-D-thiogalactopyranoside (IPTG).
   2108..2129    +  protein_bind   CAP binding site: CAP binding activates transcription in the presence of cAMP. E. coli catabolite activator protein
   2144..2174    +  promoter       lac promoter: promoter for the E. coli lac operon
   2182..2198    +  protein_bind   lac operator: The lac repressor binds to the lac operator to inhibit transcription in E. coli. This inhibition can be relieved by adding lactose or isopropyl-β-D-thiogalactopyranoside (IPTG). lac repressor encoded by lacI
   2212..2230    +  promoter       SP6 promoter: promoter for bacteriophage SP6 RNA polymerase
   2291..2947    +  CDS            cat: CAT_ECOLX - Experimental evidence at protein level: Swiss-Prot protein existence level 1. This enzyme is an effector of chloramphenicol resistance in bacteria. From Escherichia coli. This protein is used as a marker in many commonly used cloning vectors, such as pACYC184.
   2969..3271    +  CDS            ccdB: CCDB_ECOLI - Also known as G, letB, letD. Experimental evidence at protein level: Swiss-Prot protein existence level 1. Toxic component of a type II toxin-antitoxin (TA) system, functioning in plasmid maintainence. Responsible for the post- segregational killing (PSK) of plasmid-free cells, also referred to as a plasmid addiction system. Half-life of over 2 hours. Cell killing by CcdB is accompanied by filamentation, defects in chromosome and plasmid segregation, defects in cell division, formation of anucleate cells, decreased DNA synthesis and plasmid loss. Interferes with the activity of DN
   3336..3354    -  promoter       T7 promoter: promoter for bacteriophage T7 RNA polymerase
   3356..3508    +  CDS            lacZα (fragment): LacZα fragment of β-galactosidase; lacZ fragment
   3514..3613    -  misc_feature   bom (fragment): basis of mobility region from pBR322
   3715..1       -  CDS            rop (fragment) (across the origin): Rop protein, which maintains plasmids at low copy number; rop
>Addgene plasmid #48856 | pGGA000 | depositor full sequence | sequence record 71280 | Full Sequence
GACGAAAGGGCCTCGTGATACGCCTATTTTTATAGGTTAATGTCATGATAATAATGGTTTCTTAGACGTC
AGGTGGCACTTTTCGGGGAAATGTGCGCGGAACCCCTATTTGTTTATTTTTCTAAATACATTCAAATATG
TATCCGCTCATGAGACAATAACCCTGATAAATGCTTCAATAATATTGAAAAAGGAAGAGTATGAGTATTC
AACATTTCCGTGTCGCCCTTATTCCCTTTTTTGCGGCATTTTGCCTTCCTGTTTTTGCTCACCCAGAAAC
GCTGGTGAAAGTAAAAGATGCTGAAGATCAGTTGGGTGCACGAGTGGGTTACATCGAACTGGATCTCAAC
AGCGGTAAGATCCTTGAGAGTTTTCGCCCCGAAGAACGTTTTCCAATGATGAGCACTTTTAAAGTTCTGC
TATGTGGCGCGGTATTATCCCGTATTGACGCCGGGCAAGAGCAACTCGGTCGCCGCATACACTATTCTCA
GAATGACTTGGTTGAGTACTCACCAGTCACAGAAAAGCATCTTACGGATGGCATGACAGTAAGAGAATTA
TGCAGTGCTGCCATAACCATGAGTGATAACACTGCGGCCAACTTACTTCTGACAACGATCGGAGGACCGA
AGGAGCTAACCGCTTTTTTGCACAACATGGGGGATCATGTAACTCGCCTTGATCGTTGGGAACCGGAGCT
GAATGAAGCCATACCAAACGACGAGCGTGACACCACGATGCCTGTAGCAATGGCAACAACGTTGCGCAAA
CTATTAACTGGCGAACTACTTACTCTAGCTTCCCGGCAACAATTAATAGACTGGATGGAGGCGGATAAAG
TTGCAGGACCACTTCTGCGCTCGGCCCTTCCGGCTGGCTGGTTTATTGCTGATAAATCTGGAGCCGGTGA
GCGTGGCTCTCGAGGTATCATTGCAGCACTGGGGCCAGATGGTAAGCCCTCCCGTATCGTAGTTATCTAC
ACGACGGGGAGTCAGGCAACTATGGATGAACGAAATAGACAGATCGCTGAGATAGGTGCCTCACTGATTA
AGCATTGGTAACTGTCAGACCAAGTTTACTCATATATACTTTAGATTGATTTAAAACTTCATTTTTAATT
TAAAAGGATCTAGGTGAAGATCCTTTTTGATAATCTCATGACCAAAATCCCTTAACGTGAGTTTTCGTTC
CACTGAGCGTCAGACCCCGTAGAAAAGATCAAAGGATCTTCTTGAGATCCTTTTTTTCTGCGCGTAATCT
GCTGCTTGCAAACAAAAAAACCACCGCTACCAGCGGTGGTTTGTTTGCCGGATCAAGAGCTACCAACTCT
TTTTCCGAAGGTAACTGGCTTCAGCAGAGCGCAGATACCAAATACTGTTCTTCTAGTGTAGCCGTAGTTA
GGCCACCACTTCAAGAACTCTGTAGCACCGCCTACATACCTCGCTCTGCTAATCCTGTTACCAGTGGCTG
CTGCCAGTGGCGATAAGTCGTGTCTTACCGGGTTGGACTCAAGACGATAGTTACCGGATAAGGCGCAGCG
GTCGGGCTGAACGGGGGGTTCGTGCACACAGCCCAGCTTGGAGCGAACGACCTACACCGAACTGAGATAC
CTACAGCGTGAGCTATGAGAAAGCGCCACGCTTCCCGAAGGGAGAAAGGCGGACAGGTATCCGGTAAGCG
GCAGGGTCGGAACAGGAGAGCGCACGAGGGAGCTTCCAGGGGGAAACGCCTGGTATCTTTATAGTCCTGT
CGGGTTTCGCCACCTCTGACTTGAGCGTCGATTTTTGTGATGCTCGTCAGGGGGGCGGAGCCTATGGAAA
AACGCCAGCAACGCGGCCTTTTTACGGTTCCTGGCCTTTTGCTGGCCTTTTGCTCACATGTTCTTTCCTG
CGTTATCCCCTGATTCTGTGGATAACCGTATTACCGCCTTTGAGTGAGCTGATACCGCTCGCCGCAGCCG
AACGACCGAGCGCAGCGAGTCAGTGAGCGAGGAAGCGGAAGAGCGCCCAATACGCAAACCGCCTCTCCCC
GCGCGTTGGCCGATTCATTAATGCAGCTGGCACGACAGGTTTCCCGACTGGAAAGCGGGCAGTGAGCGCA
ACGCAATTAATGTGAGTTAGCTCACTCATTAGGCACCCCAGGCTTTACACTTTATGCTTCCGGCTCGTAT
GTTGTGTGGAATTGTGAGCGGATAACAATTTCACACGAGCTATTTAGGTGACACTATAGAAGTGAAGCTT
GGTCTCAACCTCCGGATCCAGTGCTAACATGGTCTAGAAGGAGGTCAGCTATGGAGAAAAAAATCACTGG
ATATACCACCGTTGATATATCCCAATGGCATCGTAAAGAACATTTTGAGGCATTTCAGTCAGTTGCTCAA
TGTACCTATAACCAGACCGTTCAGCTGGATATTACGGCCTTTTTAAAGACCGTAAAGAAAAATAAGCACA
AGTTTTATCCGGCCTTTATTCACATTCTTGCCCGCCTGATGAATGCTCATCCGGAGTTCCGTATGGCAAT
GAAAGACGGTGAGCTGGTGATATGGGATAGTGTTCACCCTTGTTACACCGTTTTCCATGAGCAAACTGAA
ACGTTTTCATCGCTCTGGAGTGAATACCACGACGATTTCCGGCAGTTTCTACACATATATTCGCAAGATG
TGGCGTGTTACGGTGAAAACCTGGCCTATTTCCCTAAAGGGTTTATTGAGAATATGTTTTTCGTCTCAGC
CAATCCCTGGGTGAGTTTCACCAGTTTTGATTTAAACGTGGCCAATATGGACAACTTCTTCGCCCCCGTT
TTCACCATGGGCAAATATTATACGCAAGGCGACAAGGTGCTGATGCCGCTGGCGATTCAGGTTCATCATG
CCGTTTGTGATGGCTTCCATGTCGGCAGAATGCTTAATGAATTACAACAGTACTGCGATGAGTGGCAGGG
CGGGGCGTAAGAGCTCAGGAGGACAGCTATGCAGTTTAAGGTTTACACCTATAAAAGAGAGAGCCGTTAT
CGTCTGTTTGTGGATGTACAGAGTGATATTATTGACACGCCCGGGCGACGGATGGTGATCCCCCTGGCCA
GTGCACGTCTGCTGTCAGATAAAGTCTCCCGTGAACTTTACCCAGTGGTGCATATCGGGGATGAAAGCTG
GCGCATGATGACCACCGATATGGCCAGTGTGCCAGTCTCCGTTATCGGGGAAGAAGTGGCTGATCTCAGC
CACCGCGAAAATGACATCAAAAACGCCATTAACCTGATGTTCTGGGGAATATAACTGCAGAGGAGGTAAT
CAATGCCACAACACTGGTGGTACCAACATGAGACCGAATTCTCGCCCTATAGTGAGTCGTATTACCTGGC
CGTCGTTTTACAACGTCGTGACTGGGAAAACCCTGGCGTTACCCAACTTAATCGCCTTGCAGCACATCCC
CCTTTCGCCAGCTGGCGTAATAGCGAAGAGGCCCGCACCGATCGCCCTTCCCAACAGTTGCGCAGCCTGA
ATGGCGAATGGCGCCTGATGCGGTATTTTCTCCTTACGCATCTGTGCGGTATTTCACACCGCATATGGTG
CACTCTCAGTACAATCTGCTCTGATGCCGCATAGTTAAGCCAGCCCCGACACCCGCCAACACCCGCTGAC
GCGCCCTGACGGGCTTGTCTGCTCCCGGCATCCGCTTACAGACAAGCTGTGACCGTCTCCGGGAGCTGCA
TGTGTCAGAGGTTTTCACCGTCATCACCGAAACGCGCGA
