>Addgene plasmid #48856 | pGGA000 | depositor partial sequence | sequence record 71281 | BsaI recognition site - overhang A - ccdB cassette - overhang B - BsaI recognition site
GGTCTCAACCTCCGGATCCAGTGCTAACATGGTCTAGAAGGAGGTCAGCTATGGAGAAAAAAATCACTGG
ATATACCACCGTTGATATATCCCAATGGCATCGTAAAGAACATTTTGAGGCATTTCAGTCAGTTGCTCAA
TGTACCTATAACCAGACCGTTCAGCTGGATATTACGGCCTTTTTAAAGACCGTAAAGAAAAATAAGCACA
AGTTTTATCCGGCCTTTATTCACATTCTTGCCCGCCTGATGAATGCTCATCCGGAGTTCCGTATGGCAAT
GAAAGACGGTGAGCTGGTGATATGGGATAGTGTTCACCCTTGTTACACCGTTTTCCATGAGCAAACTGAA
ACGTTTTCATCGCTCTGGAGTGAATACCACGACGATTTCCGGCAGTTTCTACACATATATTCGCAAGATG
TGGCGTGTTACGGTGAAAACCTGGCCTATTTCCCTAAAGGGTTTATTGAGAATATGTTTTTCGTCTCAGC
CAATCCCTGGGTGAGTTTCACCAGTTTTGATTTAAACGTGGCCAATATGGACAACTTCTTCGCCCCCGTT
TTCACCATGGGCAAATATTATACGCAAGGCGACAAGGTGCTGATGCCGCTGGCGATTCAGGTTCATCATG
CCGTTTGTGATGGCTTCCATGTCGGCAGAATGCTTAATGAATTACAACAGTACTGCGATGAGTGGCAGGG
CGGGGCGTAAGAGCTCAGGAGGACAGCTATGCAGTTTAAGGTTTACACCTATAAAAGAGAGAGCCGTTAT
CGTCTGTTTGTGGATGTACAGAGTGATATTATTGACACGCCCGGGCGACGGATGGTGATCCCCCTGGCCA
GTGCACGTCTGCTGTCAGATAAAGTCTCCCGTGAACTTTACCCAGTGGTGCATATCGGGGATGAAAGCTG
GCGCATGATGACCACCGATATGGCCAGTGTGCCAGTCTCCGTTATCGGGGAAGAAGTGGCTGATCTCAGC
CACCGCGAAAATGACATCAAAAACGCCATTAACCTGATGTTCTGGGGAATATAACTGCAGAGGAGGTAAT
CAATGCCACAACACTGGTGGTACCAACATGAGACC
