>Addgene plasmid #48856 | pGGA000 | addgene partial sequence | sequence record 72464 | Lac-promoter 5'-CACTTTATGCTTCCGGCTCG-3'
CACGAGCTATTTAGGTGACACTATAGAAGTGAAGCTTGGTCTCAACCTCCGGATCCAGTGCTAACATGGT
CTAGAAGGAGGTCAGCTATGGAGAAAAAAATCACTGGATATACCACCGTTGATATATCCCAATGGCATCG
TAAAGAACATTTTGAGGCATTTCAGTCAGTTGCTCAATGTACCTATAACCAGACCGTTCAGCTGGATATT
ACGGCCTTTTTAAAGACCGTAAAGAAAAATAAGCACAAGTTTTATCCGGCCTTTATTCACATTCTTGCCC
GCCTGATGAATGCTCATCCGGAGTTCCGTATGGCAATGAAAGACGGTGAGCTGGTGATATGGGATAGTGT
TCACCCTTGTTACACCGTTTTCCATGAGCAAACTGAAACGTTTTCATCGCTCTGGAGTGAATACCACGAC
GATTTCCGGCAGTTTCTACACATATATTCGCAAGATGTGGCGTGTTACGGTGAAAACCTGGCCTATTTCC
CTAAAGGGTTTATTGAGAATATGTTTTTCGTCTCAGCCAATCCCTGGGTGAGTTTCACCAGTTTTGATTT
AAACGTGGCCAATATGGACAACTTCTTCGCCCCCGTTTTCACCATGGGCAAATATTATACGCAAGGCGAC
AAGGTGCTGATGCCGCTGGCGATTCAGGTTCATCATGCCGTTTGTGATGGCTTCCATGTCGGCAGAATGC
TTAATGAATTACAACAGTACTGCGATGAGTGGCAGGGCGGGGCGTAAGAGCTCAGGAGGACAGCTATGCA
GTTTAAGGTTTACACCTATAAAAGAGAGAGCCGTTATCGTCTGTTTGTGGATGTACAGAGTGATATTATT
GACACGCCCGGGCGACGGATGGTGATCCCCCTGGCCAGTGCACGTCTGCTGTCA
