>Addgene plasmid #48856 | pGGA000 | addgene partial sequence | sequence record 72555 | M13pUC-Fwd 5'-CCCAGTCACGACGTTGTAAAACG-3'
CTATAGGGCGAGAATTCGGTCTCATGTTGGTACCACCAGTGTTGTGGCATTGATTACCTCCTCTGCAGTT
ATATTCCCCAGAACATCAGGTTAATGGCGTTTTTGATGTCATTTTCGCGGTGGCTGAGATCAGCCACTTC
TTCCCCGATAACGGAGACTGGCACACTGGCCATATCGGTGGTCATCATGCGCCAGCTTTCATCCCCGATA
TGCACCACTGGGTAAAGTTCACGGGAGACTTTATCTGACAGCAGACGTGCACTGGCCAGGGGGATCACCA
TCCGTCGCCCGGGCGTGTCAATAATATCACTCTGTACATCCACAAACAGACGATAACGGCTCTCTCTTTT
ATAGGTGTAAACCTTAAACTGCATAGCTGTCCTCCTGAGCTCTTACGCCCCGCCCTGCCACTCATCGCAG
TACTGTTGTAATTCATTAAGCATTCTGCCGACATGGAAGCCATCACAAACGGCATGATGAACCTGAATCG
CCAGCGGCATCAGCACCTTGTCGCCTTGCGTATAATATTTGCCCATGGTGAAAACGGGGGCGAAGAAGTT
GTCCATATTGGCCACGTTTAAATCAAAACTGGTGAAACTCACCCAGGGATTGGCTGAGACGAAAAACATA
TTCTCAATAAACCCTTTAGGGAAATAGGCCAGGTTTTCACCGTAACACGCCACATCTTGCGAATATATGT
GTAGAAACTGCCGGAAATCGTCGTGGTATTCACTCCAGAGCGATGAAA
