>Addgene plasmid #48856 | pGGA000 | addgene partial sequence | sequence record 72556 | Lac-promoter 5'-CACTTTATGCTTCCGGCTCG-3'
CACGAGCTATTTAGGTGACACTATAGAAGTGAAGCTTGGTCTCAACCTCCGGATCCAGTGCTAACATGGT
CTAGAAGGAGGTCAGCTATGGAGAAAAAAATCACTGGATATACCACCGTTGATATATCCCAATGGCATCG
TAAAGAACATTTTGAGGCATTTCAGTCAGTTGCTCAATGTACCTATAACCAGACCGTTCAGCTGGATATT
ACGGCCTTTTTAAAGACCGTAAAGAAAAATAAGCACAAGTTTTATCCGGCCTTTATTCACATTCTTGCCC
GCCTGATGAATGCTCATCCGGAGTTCCGTATGGCAATGAAAGACGGTGAGCTGGTGATATGGGATAGTGT
TCACCCTTGTTACACCGTTTTCCATGAGCAAACTGAAACGTTTTCATCGCTCTGGAGTGAATACCACGAC
GATTTCCGGCAGTTTCTACACATATATTCGCAAGATGTGGCGTGTTACGGTGAAAACCTGGCCTATTTCC
CTAAAGGGTTTATTGAGAATATGTTTTTCGTCTCAGCCAATCCCTGGGTGAGTTTCACCAGTTTTGATTT
AAACGTGGCCAATATGGACAACTTCTTCGCCCCCGTTTTCACCATGGGCAAATATTATACGCAAGGCGAC
AAGGTGCTGATGCCGCTGGCGATTCAGGTTCATCATGCCGTTTGTGATGGCTTCCATGTCGGCAGAATGC
TTAATGAATTACAACAGTACTGCGATGAGTGGCAGGGCGGGGCGTAAGAGCTCAGGAGGACAGCTATGCA
GTT
